Addgene plasmid #121134: vector-dendra2 PCDNA
Purpose: mammalian cell expression
Depositing lab: Qing Deng. Depositing organization: Purdue University. Publication: Phenotypical microRNA screen reveals a noncanonical role of CDK2 in regulating neutrophil migration. Hsu AY, Wang D, Liu S, Lu J, Syahirah R, Bennin DA, Huttenlocher A, Umulis DM, Wan J, Deng Q. Proc Natl Acad Sci U S A. 2019 Aug 26. pii: 1905221116. doi: 10.1073/pnas.1905221116. PubMed 31451657.
Backbone
  Vector backbone: PCDNA3.1
  Backbone size w/o insert (bp): 5300
  Vector type: Bacterial Expression
Growth in bacteria
  Bacterial resistance: Ampicillin, 100 μg/mL
  Growth temperature: 37°C
  Growth strain: DH5alpha
  Copy number: Unknown
Gene/Insert
  Gene/Insert name: empty cassete for contol of miR expression
  Species: H. sapiens (human)
  Insert size (bp): 1500
  Cloning method: Restriction Enzyme; 5′ cloning site unknown (unknown if destroyed)
Terms and licenses: Academic/Nonprofit Terms; Industry Terms: Not Available to Industry
How to cite: vector-dendra2 PCDNA was a gift from Qing Deng (Addgene plasmid # 121134 ; http://n2t.net/addgene:121134 ; RRID:Addgene_121134)
