[The description below was written by a language model from this plasmid's Addgene catalogue record and pLannotate feature annotations shown in this document.]
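Description:
vector-dendra2 PCDNA is a roughly 6.9 kb mammalian expression plasmid built on the pcDNA3.1 backbone. It serves as the empty-cassette control for a set of microRNA expression constructs. The catalogue lists the vector type as bacterial expression, but the stated purpose is mammalian cell expression, and the annotated features fit a standard mammalian expression vector. It is propagated in E. coli through a high-copy ColE1/pUC-type origin with ampicillin selection (AmpR under its own bla promoter). An f1 origin is also present, which allows single-stranded DNA production. For selection in mammalian cells, an SV40 enhancer/early promoter drives the neomycin phosphotransferase gene (G418 resistance), terminated by an SV40 polyadenylation signal. The short ble, lacI, HIV-1 LTR and additional SV40 promoter fragments called by the annotation appear to be backbone remnants or partial matches rather than functional parts.

The expression unit consists of the CMV immediate-early enhancer and promoter, a T7 promoter, and then an unannotated stretch of about 850 bp. This is followed by a fragment of a pBluescript-type multiple cloning site, the Dendra2 coding sequence and the bGH polyadenylation signal. Dendra2 is a green-to-red photoconvertible fluorescent protein and here marks the cells that express the construct. The unannotated region upstream of Dendra2 presumably corresponds to the cassette into which microRNA sequences are placed in the sister constructs, but the record does not describe its composition beyond "empty cassette" of human origin. The cloning sites are also not recorded. The plasmid is used as a matched negative control, expressing the reporter without a microRNA, in studies of microRNA overexpression such as the neutrophil migration screen with which it was deposited.
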