Features (pLannotate 1.2.2; 21 found; start..end, strand, type, name):
    163..542     +  enhancer       CMV enhancer: human cytomegalovirus immediate early enhancer
    543..746     +  promoter       CMV promoter: human cytomegalovirus (CMV) immediate early promoter
    742..775     +  LTR            5' LTR (truncated) (fragment): truncated 5' long terminal repeat (LTR) from HIV-1
    791..809     +  promoter       T7 promoter: promoter for bacteriophage T7 RNA polymerase
   1656..1674    -  misc_feature   MCS (fragment): pBluescript multiple cloning site
   1689..2378    +  CDS            Dendra2: Dendra2 is a photoconvertible green fluorescent protein published in 2006, derived from Dendronephthya sp.. It has high acid sensitivity.
   2425..2649    +  polyA_signal   bGH poly(A) signal: bovine growth hormone polyadenylation signal
   2653..2674    +  promoter       SV40 promoter (fragment): SV40 enhancer and early promoter
   2695..3123    +  rep_origin     f1 ori (sequence partly withheld): f1 bacteriophage origin of replication; arrow indicates direction of (+) strand synthesis
   3137..3466    +  promoter       SV40 promoter: SV40 enhancer and early promoter
   3533..4324    +  CDS            neo: KKA2_KLEPN - Also known as kan, nptII. Experimental evidence at protein level: Swiss-Prot protein existence level 1. Resistance to kanamycin, neomycin, paromomycin, ribostamycin, butirosin and gentamicin B. From Klebsiella pneumoniae.
   4348..4506    +  CDS            ble (fragment): BLE_KLEPN - Experimental evidence at protein level: Swiss-Prot protein existence level 1. Binding protein with a strong affinity to the bleomycin family of antibiotics. Binds to CL990; an antimitotic-antibiotic compound. From Klebsiella pneumoniae.
   4501..4622    +  polyA_signal   SV40 poly(A) signal: SV40 polyadenylation signal
   4695..4711    -  protein_bind   lac operator: The lac repressor binds to the lac operator to inhibit transcription in E. coli. This inhibition can be relieved by adding lactose or isopropyl-β-D-thiogalactopyranoside (IPTG). lac repressor encoded by lacI
   4719..4749    -  promoter       lac promoter: promoter for the E. coli lac operon
   4764..4785    -  protein_bind   CAP binding site: CAP binding activates transcription in the presence of cAMP. E. coli catabolite activator protein
   4798..4890    -  CDS            lacI (fragment): lac repressor; lacI; The lac repressor binds to the lac operator to inhibit transcription in E. coli. This inhibition can be relieved by adding lactose or isopropyl-β-D-thiogalactopyranoside (IPTG).
   5073..5661    -  rep_origin     ori: high-copy-number ColE1/pMB1/pBR322/pUC origin of replication
   5832..6692    -  CDS            AmpR: β-lactamase; bla; confers resistance to ampicillin, carbenicillin, and related antibiotics
   6693..6797    -  promoter       AmpR promoter: bla
   6856..8       -  misc_feature   bom (fragment) (across the origin): basis of mobility region from pBR322
>Addgene plasmid #121134 | vector-dendra2 PCDNA | addgene full sequence | sequence record 235139 | Addgene NGS Result
GCCAGTATCTGCTCCCTGCTTGTGTGTTGGAGGTCGCTGAGTAGTGCGCGAGCAAAATTTAAGCTACAAC
AAGGCAAGGCTTGACCGACAATTGCATGAAGAATCTGCTTAGGGTTAGGCGTTTTGCGCTGCTTCGCGAT
GTACGGGCCAGATATACGCGTTGACATTGATTATTGACTAGTTATTAATAGTAATCAATTACGGGGTCAT
TAGTTCATAGCCCATATATGGAGTTCCGCGTTACATAACTTACGGTAAATGGCCCGCCTGGCTGACCGCC
CAACGACCCCCGCCCATTGACGTCAATAATGACGTATGTTCCCATAGTAACGCCAATAGGGACTTTCCAT
TGACGTCAATGGGTGGAGTATTTACGGTAAACTGCCCACTTGGCAGTACATCAAGTGTATCATATGCCAA
GTACGCCCCCTATTGACGTCAATGACGGTAAATGGCCCGCCTGGCATTATGCCCAGTACATGACCTTATG
GGACTTTCCTACTTGGCAGTACATCTACGTATTAGTCATCGCTATTACCATGGTGATGCGGTTTTGGCAG
TACATCAATGGGCGTGGATAGCGGTTTGACTCACGGGGATTTCCAAGTCTCCACCCCATTGACGTCAATG
GGAGTTTGTTTTGGCACCAAAATCAACGGGACTTTCCAAAATGTCGTAACAACTCCGCCCCATTGACGCA
AATGGGCGGTAGGCGTGTACGGTGGGAGGTCTATATAAGCAGAGCTCTCTGGCTAACTAGAGAACCCACT
GCTTACTGGCTTATCGAAATTAATACGACTCACTATAGGGAGACCCAAGCTGGCTAGCGTTTAAACTTAA
GCTTGTACATTTAATAAACCATCCTAATAACATGTTAATCATATTGAACCACATTAAACTCTCATTTGTG
CATTTTACATCTTTTAAAACCGATTTATATTCGTTTTTAGATAATGAAGTTTATTAAAGTGTTAATTCAC
AGCTTTATTGCTTGTTTTGAGAATCTGCTTGCATAAGTGATTTTTAAACTTGATCTGATTTTCGTTTGTT
TCGAAGTTCTTCAGCTTTGAAAGTCAGATCTTCAATTCACAGCCATGCCATAGTTTTAGGATACAGTATA
AGTAGACGAATTGGGATGCATCGTAGATTTTATGCTGTGTTTGTTATGGTTTTTCAGTGGTAGAGATTTT
CAGAGTATTATTAGGGTTATAGTCAGTGTCAGGTTTATTTATCGTCAGCGTGATGGGCAAAAAACAGCTG
GCAGTACGGGCTATGTCTTCGTCTAGAAGAAGACAAAGCCAACTGCTGTTACTCTCGCCCAGAAATCTGC
GCCAACATGGACACACCCAGTGGAGCAAGCCATCTGATTTTCATGGTCAGATTGTAAAGAAGCAATTACT
CTTGGACAGTTTAAGCAGAAAAGCCACCAAGTCAAGTCACTGGTCATATGATGAACTCGAAGATCTAATA
AAAGTTAATTTAAGCGTTCATTACAATAAATTCAAGTGAATCTGTTTTAAGCTAGCCTTTAACGTTTTTA
AATTCCTTCAAACAAATTAGTTCCTCTTTGCAGTTCCTCATTTCTCGGTGAGCTGGTGCTTTAATCCCTT
TACTTTTTCTTCCTCTAGGGAGTGATGGTTGGCATGGGACGAATTAATTCCTGCAGCCCGGGGGTACCGG
TCGCCACCATGAACACCCCGGGAATTAACCTGATCAAGGAGGACATGCGCGTGAAGGTGCACATGGAGGG
CAACGTGAACGGCCACGCCTTCGTGATCGAGGGCGAGGGCAAGGGCAAGCCCTACGAGGGCACCCAGACC
GCCAACCTGACCGTGAAGGAGGGCGCCCCCCTGCCCTTCAGCTACGACATCCTGACCACCGCCGTGCACT
ACGGCAACCGGGTGTTCACCAAGTACCCCGAGGACATCCCCGACTACTTCAAGCAGAGCTTCCCCGAGGG
CTACAGCTGGGAGCGCACCATGACCTTCGAGGACAAGGGCATCTGCACCATCCGCAGCGACATCAGCCTG
GAGGGCGACTGCTTCTTCCAGAACGTGCGCTTCAAGGGCACCAACTTCCCCCCCAACGGCCCCGTGATGC
AGAAGAAAACCCTGAAGTGGGAGCCCAGCACCGAGAAGCTGCACGTGCGCGACGGCCTGCTGGTGGGCAA
CATCAACATGGCCCTGCTGCTGGAGGGCGGCGGCCACTACCTGTGCGACTTCAAGACCACCTACAAGGCC
AAGAAGGTGGTGCAGCTGCCCGACGCCCACTTCGTGGACCACCGCATCGAGATCCTGGGCAACGACAGCG
ACTACAACAAGGTGAAGCTGTACGAGCACGCCGTGGCCCGCTACAGCCCCCTGCCCAGCCAGGTGTGGTA
ATCTAGATCTAGAGGGCCCGTTTAAACCCGCTGATCAGCCTCGACTGTGCCTTCTAGTTGCCAGCCATCT
GTTGTTTGCCCCTCCCCCGTGCCTTCCTTGACCCTGGAAGGTGCCACTCCCACTGTCCTTTCCTAATAAA
ATGAGGAAATTGCATCGCATTGTCTGAGTAGGTGTCATTCTATTCTGGGGGGTGGGGTGGGGCAGGACAG
CAAGGGGGAGGATTGGGAAGACAATAGCAGGCATGCTGGGGATGCGGTGGGCTCTATGGCTTCTGAGGCG
GAAAGAACCAGCTGGGGCTCTAGGGGGTATCCCC
[124 nt withheld, positions 2695-2818]
C
[91 nt withheld, positions 2820-2910]
A
[49 nt withheld, positions 2912-2960]
CCTTTGACGTTGGAGTCCACGTTCTTT
[37 nt withheld, positions 2988-3024]
ACCCTATCTCGGTCTATTCTTTTGATTTATAAGGGATTTTGCCGATTTCGGCCTATTGGTTAAAAAATGA
GCTGATTTAACAAAAATTTAACGCGAATTAATTCTGTGGAATGTGTGTCAGTTAGGGTGTGGAAAGTCCC
CAGGCTCCCCAGCAGGCAGAAGTATGCAAAGCATGCATCTCAATTAGTCAGCAACCAGGTGTGGAAAGTC
CCCAGGCTCCCCAGCAGGCAGAAGTATGCAAAGCATGCATCTCAATTAGTCAGCAACCATAGTCCCGCCC
CTAACTCCGCCCATCCCGCCCCTAACTCCGCCCAGTTCCGCCCATTCTCCGCCCCATGGCTGACTAATTT
TTTTTATTTATGCAGAGGCCGAGGCCGCCTCTGCCTCTGAGCTATTCCAGAAGTAGTGAGGAGGCTTTTT
TGGAGGCCTAGGCTTTTGCAAAAAGCTCCCGGGAGCTTGTATATCCATTTTCGGATCTGATCAAGAGACA
GGATGAGGATCGTTTCGCATGATTGAACAAGATGGATTGCACGCAGGTTCTCCGGCCGCTTGGGTGGAGA
GGCTATTCGGCTATGACTGGGCACAACAGACAATCGGCTGCTCTGATGCCGCCGTGTTCCGGCTGTCAGC
GCAGGGGCGCCCGGTTCTTTTTGTCAAGACCGACCTGTCCGGTGCCCTGAATGAACTGCAGGACGAGGCA
GCGCGGCTATCGTGGCTGGCCACGACGGGCGTTCCTTGCGCAGCTGTGCTCGACGTTGTCACTGAAGCGG
GAAGGGACTGGCTGCTATTGGGCGAAGTGCCGGGGCAGGATCTCCTGTCATCTCACCTTGCTCCTGCCGA
GAAAGTATCCATCATGGCTGATGCAATGCGGCGGCTGCATACGCTTGATCCGGCTACCTGCCCATTCGAC
CACCAAGCGAAACATCGCATCGAGCGAGCACGTACTCGGATGGAAGCCGGTCTTGTCGATCAGGATGATC
TGGACGAAGAGCATCAGGGGCTCGCGCCAGCCGAACTGTTCGCCAGGCTCAAGGCGCGCATGCCCGACGG
CGAGGATCTCGTCGTGACCCATGGCGATGCCTGCTTGCCGAATATCATGGTGGAAAATGGCCGCTTTTCT
GGATTCATCGACTGTGGCCGGCTGGGTGTGGCGGACCGCTATCAGGACATAGCGTTGGCTACCCGTGATA
TTGCTGAAGAGCTTGGCGGCGAATGGGCTGACCGCTTCCTCGTGCTTTACGGTATCGCCGCTCCCGATTC
GCAGCGCATCGCCTTCTATCGCCTTCTTGACGAGTTCTTCTGAGCGGGACTCTGGGGTTCGAAATGACCG
ACCAAGCGACGCCCAACCTGCCATCACGAGATTTCGATTCCACCGCCGCCTTCTATGAAAGGTTGGGCTT
CGGAATCGTTTTCCGGGACGCCGGCTGGATGATCCTCCAGCGCGGGGATCTCATGCTGGAGTTCTTCGCC
CACCCCAACTTGTTTATTGCAGCTTATAATGGTTACAAATAAAGCAATAGCATCACAAATTTCACAAATA
AAGCATTTTTTTCACTGCATTCTAGTTGTGGTTTGTCCAAACTCATCAATGTATCTTATCATGTCTGTAT
ACCGTCGACCTCTAGCTAGAGCTTGGCGTAATCATGGTCATAGCTGTTTCCTGTGTGAAATTGTTATCCG
CTCACAATTCCACACAACATACGAGCCGGAAGCATAAAGTGTAAAGCCTGGGGTGCCTAATGAGTGAGCT
AACTCACATTAATTGCGTTGCGCTCACTGCCCGCTTTCCAGTCGGGAAACCTGTCGTGCCAGCTGCATTA
ATGAATCGGCCAACGCGCGGGGAGAGGCGGTTTGCGTATTGGGCGCTCTTCCGCTTCCTCGCTCACTGAC
TCGCTGCGCTCGGTCGTTCGGCTGCGGCGAGCGGTATCAGCTCACTCAAAGGCGGTAATACGGTTATCCA
CAGAATCAGGGGATAACGCAGGAAAGAACATGTGAGCAAAAGGCCAGCAAAAGGCCAGGAACCGTAAAAA
GGCCGCGTTGCTGGCGTTTTTCCATAGGCTCCGCCCCCCTGACGAGCATCACAAAAATCGACGCTCAAGT
CAGAGGTGGCGAAACCCGACAGGACTATAAAGATACCAGGCGTTTCCCCCTGGAAGCTCCCTCGTGCGCT
CTCCTGTTCCGACCCTGCCGCTTACCGGATACCTGTCCGCCTTTCTCCCTTCGGGAAGCGTGGCGCTTTC
TCATAGCTCACGCTGTAGGTATCTCAGTTCGGTGTAGGTCGTTCGCTCCAAGCTGGGCTGTGTGCACGAA
CCCCCCGTTCAGCCCGACCGCTGCGCCTTATCCGGTAACTATCGTCTTGAGTCCAACCCGGTAAGACACG
ACTTATCGCCACTGGCAGCAGCCACTGGTAACAGGATTAGCAGAGCGAGGTATGTAGGCGGTGCTACAGA
GTTCTTGAAGTGGTGGCCTAACTACGGCTACACTAGAAGAACAGTATTTGGTATCTGCGCTCTGCTGAAG
CCAGTTACCTTCGGAAAAAGAGTTGGTAGCTCTTGATCCGGCAAACAAACCACCGCTGGTAGCGGTGGTT
TTTTTGTTTGCAAGCAGCAGATTACGCGCAGAAAAAAAGGATCTCAAGAAGATCCTTTGATCTTTTCTAC
GGGGTCTGACGCTCAGTGGAACGAAAACTCACGTTAAGGGATTTTGGTCATGAGATTATCAAAAAGGATC
TTCACCTAGATCCTTTTAAATTAAAAATGAAGTTTTAAATCAATCTAAAGTATATATGAGTAAACTTGGT
CTGACAGTTACCAATGCTTAATCAGTGAGGCACCTATCTCAGCGATCTGTCTATTTCGTTCATCCATAGT
TGCCTGACTCCCCGTCGTGTAGATAACTACGATACGGGAGGGCTTACCATCTGGCCCCAGTGCTGCAATG
ATACCGCGAGACCCACGCTCACCGGCTCCAGATTTATCAGCAATAAACCAGCCAGCCGGAAGGGCCGAGC
GCAGAAGTGGTCCTGCAACTTTATCCGCCTCCATCCAGTCTATTAATTGTTGCCGGGAAGCTAGAGTAAG
TAGTTCGCCAGTTAATAGTTTGCGCAACGTTGTTGCCATTGCTACAGGCATCGTGGTGTCACGCTCGTCG
TTTGGTATGGCTTCATTCAGCTCCGGTTCCCAACGATCAAGGCGAGTTACATGATCCCCCATGTTGTGCA
AAAAAGCGGTTAGCTCCTTCGGTCCTCCGATCGTTGTCAGAAGTAAGTTGGCCGCAGTGTTATCACTCAT
GGTTATGGCAGCACTGCATAATTCTCTTACTGTCATGCCATCCGTAAGATGCTTTTCTGTGACTGGTGAG
TACTCAACCAAGTCATTCTGAGAATAGTGTATGCGGCGACCGAGTTGCTCTTGCCCGGCGTCAATACGGG
ATAATACCGCGCCACATAGCAGAACTTTAAAAGTGCTCATCATTGGAAAACGTTCTTCGGGGCGAAAACT
CTCAAGGATCTTACCGCTGTTGAGATCCAGTTCGATGTAACCCACTCGTGCACCCAACTGATCTTCAGCA
TCTTTTACTTTCACCAGCGTTTCTGGGTGAGCAAAAACAGGAAGGCAAAATGCCGCAAAAAAGGGAATAA
GGGCGACACGGAAATGTTGAATACTCATACTCTTCCTTTTTCAATATTATTGAAGCATTTATCAGGGTTA
TTGTCTCATGAGCGGATACATATTTGAATGTATTTAGAAAAATAAACAAATAGGGGTTCCGCGCACATTT
CCCCGAAAAGTGCCACCTGACGTCGACGGATCGGGAGATCTCCCGATCCCCTATGGTGCACTCTCAGTAC
AATCTGCTCTGATGCCGCATAGTTAA
